Addgene plasmid #228044: pLentiUBC CASP1[CARD]-mSG2 (inflammasome reporter)
Purpose: Lentiviral stable Inflammasome speck reporter, designed from PMC9623368.
Depositing lab: Wade Harper. Depositing organization: Harvard Medical School.
Backbone
  Vector backbone: pLentiUBC
  Vector type: Mammalian Expression, Lentiviral
Growth in bacteria
  Bacterial resistance: Kanamycin, 50 μg/mL
  Growth temperature: 30°C
  Growth strain: NEB Stable
  Copy number: High Copy
Gene/Insert
  Gene/Insert name: CASP1[CARD]-mSG2
  Species: H. sapiens (human)
  Cloning method: Gateway Cloning
Resource information
  A portion of this plasmid was derived from a plasmid made by: Jenster et al. (2023); Inflammasome speck reporter was designed from PMC9623368
Terms and licenses: Academic/Nonprofit Terms; Industry Terms: Not Available to Industry
How to cite: pLentiUBC CASP1[CARD]-mSG2 (inflammasome reporter) was a gift from Wade Harper (Addgene plasmid # 228044 ; http://n2t.net/addgene:228044 ; RRID:Addgene_228044)
