[The description below was written by a language model from this plasmid's Addgene catalogue record and pLannotate feature annotations shown in this document.]
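Description:
pLentiUBC CASP1[CARD]-mSG2 is a third-generation-style, self-inactivating HIV-1 lentiviral transfer plasmid of about 10.6 kb, built to make mammalian cell lines that stably express a fluorescent inflammasome speck reporter. It replicates in E. coli from a high-copy ColE1/pUC origin and is selected with kanamycin through a Tn5 NeoR/KanR gene driven by tandem bacterial (AmpR) and SV40 promoters. An f1 origin and an SV40 origin are also present in the backbone. The viral genome is transcribed from a CMV enhancer/promoter fused to a truncated 5' LTR. It carries the Ψ packaging signal with a gag fragment, the RRE for Rev-dependent export, the cPPT/CTS, a WPRE to boost transcript expression, and a ΔU3 3' LTR followed by an SV40 polyadenylation signal.

The payload sits between attB1 and attB2 sites, which fits the recorded Gateway cloning, and is expressed from the human ubiquitin C promoter. According to the catalogue entry, it is the CARD domain of human caspase-1 fused to mSG2, presumably a green fluorescent protein, although the record does not spell out the abbreviation. The automated annotation labels the first part of the insert as CARD17 (INCA), most likely because that protein closely resembles the caspase-1 CARD. The remaining roughly 700 nt before attB2, where the fluorescent protein would lie, is unannotated. An HA tag fragment is annotated downstream of attB2, but the record does not show whether it is translated. A mouse PGK promoter driving puromycin N-acetyltransferase allows selection of transduced cells, and a single loxP site follows it.

The design is stated to derive from a published inflammasome reporter. The principle is that the CARD fusion is recruited to assembling inflammasomes, so its diffuse fluorescence collapses into a bright speck that can be scored by imaging.
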