Features (pLannotate 1.2.2; 33 found; start..end, strand, type, name):
      1..589     +  rep_origin     ori: high-copy-number ColE1/pMB1/pBR322/pUC origin of replication
    764..1067    +  enhancer       CMV enhancer: human cytomegalovirus immediate early enhancer
   1068..1267    +  promoter       CMV promoter: human cytomegalovirus (CMV) immediate early promoter
   1285..1465    +  LTR            5' LTR (truncated): truncated 5' long terminal repeat (LTR) from HIV-1
   1512..1637    +  misc_feature   HIV-1 Ψ: packaging signal of human immunodeficiency virus type 1
   1621..1959    +  CDS            HIV-1 gag (fragment): gag protein from human immunodeficiency virus 1; gag
   2134..2367    +  misc_feature   RRE: The Rev response element (RRE) of HIV-1 allows for Rev-dependent mRNA export from the nucleus to the cytoplasm.
   2744..2844    +  CDS            Rev (fragment): human immunodeficiency virus 1 (HIV-1) Rev protein; rev; enhances nuclear export of unspliced and incompletely spliced viral mRNAs
   2894..3011    +  misc_feature   cPPT/CTS: central polypurine tract and central termination sequence of HIV-1
   3077..3094    +  ncRNA          5' miR-30a (fragment): sequence upstream of the 71-nt precursor of the human miR-30a microRNA (Zeng et al., 2002) miRNA
   3103..4314    +  promoter       UbC promoter: human ubiquitin C promoter
   4362..4386    +  protein_bind   attB1: mutant version of attB; recombination site for the Gateway® BP reaction BP Clonase™
   4395..4724    +  CDS            CARD17: CAR17_HUMAN - Also known as INCA. Experimental evidence at protein level: Swiss-Prot protein existence level 1. Regulator of procaspase-1/CASP1 activation implicated in the regulation of the proteolytic maturation of pro-IL-1beta/IL1B and its release during inflammation. Inhibits the release of IL1B in response to LPS in monocytes. However, unlike CASP1, do not induce NF-kappa-B activation. From Homo sapiens (Human).
   5457..5481    -  protein_bind   attB2: mutant version of attB; recombination site for the Gateway® BP reaction BP Clonase™
   5594..5617    +  CDS            HA (fragment): HA (human influenza hemagglutinin) epitope tag
   5659..6158    +  promoter       PGK promoter: mouse phosphoglycerate kinase 1 promoter
   6179..6778    +  CDS            PuroR: puromycin N-acetyltransferase; pac from Streptomyces alboniger; confers resistance to puromycin
   6809..6842    +  protein_bind   loxP: Cre-mediated recombination occurs in the 8-bp core sequence (GCATACAT). Cre recombinase
   6875..6898    +  misc_feature   MCS (fragment): pBluescript multiple cloning site
   6898..7486    +  misc_feature   WPRE: woodchuck hepatitis virus posttranscriptional regulatory element
   7487..7506    +  misc_feature   MCS (fragment): pBluescript multiple cloning site
   7508..7693    +  CDS            nef (fragment): NEF_HV1Z2 - Experimental evidence at protein level: Swiss-Prot protein existence level 1. Extracellular Nef protein targets CD4(+) T-lymphocytes for apoptosis by interacting with CXCR4 surface receptors. From Human immunodeficiency virus type 1 group M subtype D (isolate Z2/CDC-Z34) (HIV-1).
   7695..7928    +  LTR            3' LTR (ΔU3): self-inactivating 3' long terminal repeat (LTR) from HIV-1
   8000..8121    +  polyA_signal   SV40 poly(A) signal: SV40 polyadenylation signal
   8161..8296    +  rep_origin     SV40 ori: SV40 origin of replication
   8317..8335    -  promoter       T7 promoter: promoter for bacteriophage T7 RNA polymerase
   8358..8716    -  rep_origin     f1 ori (sequence partly withheld): f1 bacteriophage origin of replication; arrow indicates direction of (+) strand synthesis
   8743..8847    +  promoter       AmpR promoter: bla
   8849..9206    +  promoter       SV40 promoter: SV40 enhancer and early promoter
   9241..10035   +  CDS            NeoR/KanR: aminoglycoside phosphotransferase from Tn5; aph(3')-II (or nptII); confers resistance to neomycin, kanamycin, and G418 (Geneticin®)
  10056..10208   +  CDS            ble (fragment): BLE_KLEPN - Experimental evidence at protein level: Swiss-Prot protein existence level 1. Binding protein with a strong affinity to the bleomycin family of antibiotics. Binds to CL990; an antimitotic-antibiotic compound. From Klebsiella pneumoniae.
  10267..10314   +  polyA_signal   HSV TK poly(A) signal: herpes simplex virus thymidine kinase polyadenylation signal (Cole and Stacy, 1985)
  10405..10421   -  polyA_signal   bGH poly(A) signal (fragment): bovine growth hormone polyadenylation signal
>Addgene plasmid #228044 | pLentiUBC CASP1[CARD]-mSG2 (inflammasome reporter) | addgene full sequence | sequence record 450378 | Addgene NGS Result
TTGAGATCCTTTTTTTCTGCGCGTAATCTGCTGCTTGCAAACAAAAAAACCACCGCTACCAGCGGTGGTT
TGTTTGCCGGATCAAGAGCTACCAACTCTTTTTCCGAAGGTAACTGGCTTCAGCAGAGCGCAGATACCAA
ATACTGTTCTTCTAGTGTAGCCGTAGTTAGGCCACCACTTCAAGAACTCTGTAGCACCGCCTACATACCT
CGCTCTGCTAATCCTGTTACCAGTGGCTGCTGCCAGTGGCGATAAGTCGTGTCTTACCGGGTTGGACTCA
AGACGATAGTTACCGGATAAGGCGCAGCGGTCGGGCTGAACGGGGGGTTCGTGCACACAGCCCAGCTTGG
AGCGAACGACCTACACCGAACTGAGATACCTACAGCGTGAGCTATGAGAAAGCGCCACGCTTCCCGAAGG
GAGAAAGGCGGACAGGTATCCGGTAAGCGGCAGGGTCGGAACAGGAGAGCGCACGAGGGAGCTTCCAGGG
GGAAACGCCTGGTATCTTTATAGTCCTGTCGGGTTTCGCCACCTCTGACTTGAGCGTCGATTTTTGTGAT
GCTCGTCAGGGGGGCGGAGCCTATGGAAAAACGCCAGCAACGCGGCCTTTTTACGGTTCCTGGCCTTTTG
CTGGCCTTTTGCTCACATGTTCTTTCCTGCGTTATCCCCTGATTCTGTGGATAACCGTATTACCGCCATG
CATTAGTTATTAATAGTAATCAATTACGGGGTCATTAGTTCATAGCCCATATATGGAGTTCCGCGTTACA
TAACTTACGGTAAATGGCCCGCCTGGCTGACCGCCCAACGACCCCCGCCCATTGACGTCAATAATGACGT
ATGTTCCCATAGTAACGCCAATAGGGACTTTCCATTGACGTCAATGGGTGGAGTATTTACGGTAAACTGC
CCACTTGGCAGTACATCAAGTGTATCATATGCCAAGTACGCCCCCTATTGACGTCAATGACGGTAAATGG
CCCGCCTGGCATTATGCCCAGTACATGACCTTATGGGACTTTCCTACTTGGCAGTACATCTACGTATTAG
TCATCGCTATTACCATGGTGATGCGGTTTTGGCAGTACATCAATGGGCGTGGATAGCGGTTTGACTCACG
GGGATTTCCAAGTCTCCACCCCATTGACGTCAATGGGAGTTTGTTTTGGCACCAAAATCAACGGGACTTT
CCAAAATGTCGTAACAACTCCGCCCCATTGACGCAAATGGGCGGTAGGCGTGTACGGTGGGAGGTCTATA
TAAGCAGCGCGTTTTGCCTGTACTGGGTCTCTCTGGTTAGACCAGATCTGAGCCTGGGAGCTCTCTGGCT
AACTAGGGAACCCACTGCTTAAGCCTCAATAAAGCTTGCCTTGAGTGCTTCAAGTAGTGTGTGCCCGTCT
GTTGTGTGACTCTGGTAACTAGAGATCCCTCAGACCCTTTTAGTCAGTGTGGAAAATCTCTAGCAGTGGC
GCCCGAACAGGGACTTGAAAGCGAAAGGGAAACCAGAGGAGCTCTCTCGACGCAGGACTCGGCTTGCTGA
AGCGCGCACGGCAAGAGGCGAGGGGCGGCGACTGGTGAGTACGCCAAAAATTTTGACTAGCGGAGGCTAG
AAGGAGAGAGATGGGTGCGAGAGCGTCAGTATTAAGCGGGGGAGAATTAGATCGCGATGGGAAAAAATTC
GGTTAAGGCCAGGGGGAAAGAAAAAATATAAATTAAAACATATAGTATGGGCAAGCAGGGAGCTAGAACG
ATTCGCAGTTAATCCTGGCCTGTTAGAAACATCAGAAGGCTGTAGACAAATACTGGGACAGCTACAACCA
TCCCTTCAGACAGGATCAGAAGAACTTAGATCATTATATAATACAGTAGCAACCCTCTATTGTGTGCATC
AAAGGATAGAGATAAAAGACACCAAGGAAGCTTTAGACAAGATAGAGGAAGAGCAAAACAAAAGTAAGAC
CACCGCACAGCAAGCGGCCGGCCGCTGATCTTCAGACCTGGAGGAGGAGATATGAGGGACAATTGGAGAA
GTGAATTATATAAATATAAAGTAGTAAAAATTGAACCATTAGGAGTAGCACCCACCAAGGCAAAGAGAAG
AGTGGTGCAGAGAGAAAAAAGAGCAGTGGGAATAGGAGCTTTGTTCCTTGGGTTCTTGGGAGCAGCAGGA
AGCACTATGGGCGCAGCGTCAATGACGCTGACGGTACAGGCCAGACAATTATTGTCTGGTATAGTGCAGC
AGCAGAACAATTTGCTGAGGGCTATTGAGGCGCAACAGCATCTGTTGCAACTCACAGTCTGGGGCATCAA
GCAGCTCCAGGCAAGAATCCTGGCTGTGGAAAGATACCTAAAGGATCAACAGCTCCTGGGGATTTGGGGT
TGCTCTGGAAAACTCATTTGCACCACTGCTGTGCCTTGGAATGCTAGTTGGAGTAATAAATCTCTGGAAC
AGATTTGGAATCACACGACCTGGATGGAGTGGGACAGAGAAATTAACAATTACACAAGCTTAATACACTC
CTTAATTGAAGAATCGCAAAACCAGCAAGAAAAGAATGAACAAGAATTATTGGAATTAGATAAATGGGCA
AGTTTGTGGAATTGGTTTAACATAACAAATTGGCTGTGGTATATAAAATTATTCATAATGATAGTAGGAG
GCTTGGTAGGTTTAAGAATAGTTTTTGCTGTACTTTCTATAGTGAATAGAGTTAGGCAGGGATATTCACC
ATTATCGTTTCAGACCCACCTCCCAACCCCGAGGGGACCCGACAGGCCCGAAGGAATAGAAGAAGAAGGT
GGAGAGAGAGACAGAGACAGATCCATTCGATTAGTGAACGGATCGGCACTGCGTGCGCCAATTCTGCAGA
CAAATGGCAGTATTCATCCACAATTTTAAAAGAAAAGGGGGGATTGGGGGGTACAGTGCAGGGGAAAGAA
TAGTAGACATAATAGCAACAGACATACAAACTAAAGAATTACAAAAACAAATTACAAAAATTCAAAATTT
TCGGGTTTATTACAGGGACAGCAGAGATCCAGTTTGGTTAGTACCGGGCCCGCTCTAGCCCTAGATTTAA
CCCAACAGAAGGCTCGACGCGTGGCCTCCGCGCCGGGTTTTGGCGCCTCCCGCGGGCGCCCCCCTCCTCA
CGGCGAGCGCTGCCACGTCAGACGAAGGGCGCAGCGAGCGTCCTGATCCTTCCGCCCGGACGCTCAGGAC
AGCGGCCCGCTGCTCATAAGACTCGGCCTTAGAACCCCAGTATCAGCAGAAGGACATTTTAGGACGGGAC
TTGGGTGACTCTAGGGCACTGGTTTTCTTTCCAGAGAGCGGAACAGGCGAGGAAAAGTAGTCCCTTCTCG
GCGATTCTGCGGAGGGATCTCCGTGGGGCGGTGAACGCCGATGATTATATAAGGACGCGCCGGGTGTGGC
ACAGCTAGTTCCGTCGCAGCCGGGATTTGGGTCGCGGTTCTTGTTTGTGGATCGCTGTGATCGTCACTTG
GTGAGTAGCGGGCTGCTGGGCTGGCCGGGGCTTTCGTGGCCGCCGGGCCGCTCGGTGGGACGGAAGCGTG
TGGAGAGACCGCCAAGGGCTGTAGTCTGGGTCCGCGAGCAAGGTTGCCCTGAACTGGGGGTTGGGGGGAG
CGCAGCAAAATGGCGGCTGTTCCCGAGTCTTGAATGGAAGACGCTTGTGAGGCGGGCTGTGAGGTCGTTG
AAACAAGGTGGGGGGCATGGTGGGCGGCAAGAACCCAAGGTCTTGAGGCCTTCGCTAATGCGGGAAAGCT
CTTATTCGGGTGAGATGGGCTGGGGCACCATCTGGGGACCCTGACGTGAAGTTTGTCACTGACTGGAGAA
CTCGGTTTGTCGTCTGTTGCGGGGGCGGCAGTTATGGCGGTGCCGTTGGGCAGTGCACCCGTACCTTTGG
GAGCGCGCGCCCTCGTCGTGTCGTGACGTCACCCGTTCTGTTGGCTTATAATGCAGGGTGGGGCCACCTG
CCGGTAGGTGTGCGGTAGGCTTTTCTCCGTCGCAGGACGCAGGGTTCGGGCCTAGGGTAGGCTCTCCTGA
ATCGACAGGCGCCGGACCTCTGGTGAGGGGAGGGATAAGTGAGGCGTCAGTTTCTTTGGTCGGTTTTATG
TACCTATCTTCTTAAGTAGCTGAAGCTCCGGTTTTGAACTATGCGCTCGGGGTTGGCGAGTGTGTTTTGT
GAAGTTTTTTAGGCACCTTTTGAAATGTAATCATTTGGGTCAATATGTAATTTTCAGTGTTAGACTAGTA
AATTGTCCGCTAAATTCTGGCCGTTTTTGGCTTTTTTGTTAGACGCTAGACTGCCGGATCGAATTGTCGA
CGAATTCGGATCTGGCCAATCACAAGTTTGTACAAAAAAGCAGGCTCCGCCACCATGGCCGACAAGGTCC
TGAAGGAGAAGAGAAAGCTGTTTATCCGTTCCATGGGTGAAGGTACAATAAATGGCTTACTGGATGAATT
ATTACAGACAAGGGTGCTGAACAAGGAAGAGATGGAGAAAGTAAAACGTGAAAATGCTACAGTTATGGAT
AAGACCCGAGCTTTGATTGACTCCGTTATTCCGAAAGGGGCACAGGCATGCCAAATTTGCATCACATACA
TTTGTGAAGAAGACAGTTACCTGGCAGGGACGCTGGGACTCTCAGCAGATCAAACATCTGGAAATTACCT
TAATATGCAAGACTCTCAAGGAGTACTTTCTTCCTTTCCAGCTCCTCAGGCAGTGCAGGACATGGTGTCT
ACAGGCGAGGAGCTGTTTACCGGCGTGGTGCCCTTCAAGTTCCAGCTGAAGGGCACCATCAACGGCAAGA
GCTTCACCGTGGAAGGCGAGGGCGAGGGCAATAGCCACGAGGGCAGCCACAAAGGCAAGTACGTGTGCAC
CAGCGGCAAACTGCCAATGTCTTGGGCCGCCCTGGGAACTAGCTTCGGCTATGGCATGAAGTACTACACC
AAGTACCCCAGCGGCCTGAAGAACTGGTTCCACGAGGTGATGCCCGAGGGCTTCACCTACGACAGACACA
TCCAGTACAAGGGCGACGGCAGCATCCACGCCAAGCACCAGCACTTCATGAAGAACGGCACCTACCACAA
CATCGTGGAGTTCACCGGCCAGGACTTCAAGGAGAACAGCCCCGTGCTGACCGGCGACATGGACGTGAGC
CTGCCCAACGAGGTGCAGCACATCCCCAGAGATGACGGCGTGGAGTGCACAGTGACCCTGACGTACCCTC
TGCTGAGCGACGAGAGCAAGTGCGTGGAGGCCTACCAGAACACCATCATCAAGCCCCTGCACAATCAGCC
AGCCCCCGATGTGCCATACCACTGGATCAGAAAGCAGTACACCCAGAGCAAGGACGACACCGAGGAGAGA
GACCACATCATCCAGAGCGAGACCCTGGAGGCCCACCTGTACTCCAGGACGAAGCTGGAGTAATGAACCC
AGCTTTCTTGTACAAAGTGGTGGGTGGAGGCGGTTCAGGTGGCGGAGGAAGCGGAGGCGGTGGAAGTTAC
CCCTACGACGTGCCCGACTACGCCGGCTATCCGTATGATGTCCCGGACTATGCAGGATCCTATCCATACG
ACGTTCCAGATTACGCTTAGTTAATTAAGGCCGGCCCTCGAGGTTAACGAATTCTACCGGGTAGGGGAGG
CGCTTTTCCCAAGGCAGTCTGGAGCATGCGCTTTAGCAGCCCCGCTGGGCACTTGGCGCTACACAAGTGG
CCTCTGGCCTCGCACACATTCCACATCCACCGGTAGGCGCCAACCGGCTCCGTTCTTTGGTGGCCCCTTC
GCGCCACCTTCTACTCCTCCCCTAGTCAGGAAGTTCCCCCCCGCCCCGCAGCTCGCGTCGTGCAGGACGT
GACAAATGGAAGTAGCACGTCTCACTAGTCTCGTGCAGATGGACAGCACCGCTGAGCAATGGAAGCGGGT
AGGCCTTTGGGGCAGCGGCCAATAGCAGCTTTGCTCCTTCGCTTTCTGGGCTCAGAGGCTGGGAAGGGGT
GGGTCCGGGGGCGGGCTCAGGGGCGGGCTCAGGGGCGGGGCGGGCGCCCGAAGGTCCTCCGGAGGCCCGG
CATTCTGCACGCTTCAAAAGCGCACGTCTGCCGCGCTGTTCTCCTCTTCCTCATCTCCGGGCCTTTCGAC
CTGCAGCCCAAGCTTACCATGACCGAGTACAAGCCCACGGTGCGCCTCGCCACCCGCGACGACGTCCCCA
GGGCCGTACGCACCCTCGCCGCCGCGTTCGCCGACTACCCCGCCACGCGCCACACCGTCGATCCGGACCG
CCACATCGAGCGGGTCACCGAGCTGCAAGAACTCTTCCTCACGCGCGTCGGGCTCGACATCGGCAAGGTG
TGGGTCGCGGACGACGGCGCCGCGGTGGCGGTCTGGACCACGCCGGAGAGCGTCGAAGCGGGGGCGGTGT
TCGCCGAGATCGGCCCGCGCATGGCCGAGTTGAGCGGTTCCCGGCTGGCCGCGCAGCAACAGATGGAAGG
CCTCCTGGCGCCGCACCGGCCCAAGGAGCCCGCGTGGTTCCTGGCCACCGTCGGCGTCTCGCCCGACCAC
CAGGGCAAGGGTCTGGGCAGCGCCGTCGTGCTCCCCGGAGTGGAGGCGGCCGAGCGCGCCGGGGTGCCCG
CCTTCCTGGAGACCTCCGCGCCCCGCAACCTCCCCTTCTACGAGCGGCTCGGCTTCACCGTCACCGCCGA
CGTCGAGGTGCCCGAAGGACCGCGCACCTGGTGCATGACCCGCAAGCCCGGTGCCTGATGTACAAGTAGG
AATTCGTCGAGGGACCTAATAACTTCGTATAGCATACATTATACGAAGTTATACATGTTTAAGGGTTCCG
GTTCCACTAGGTACAATTCGATATCAAGCTTATCGATAATCAACCTCTGGATTACAAAATTTGTGAAAGA
TTGACTGGTATTCTTAACTATGTTGCTCCTTTTACGCTATGTGGATACGCTGCTTTAATGCCTTTGTATC
ATGCTATTGCTTCCCGTATGGCTTTCATTTTCTCCTCCTTGTATAAATCCTGGTTGCTGTCTCTTTATGA
GGAGTTGTGGCCCGTTGTCAGGCAACGTGGCGTGGTGTGCACTGTGTTTGCTGACGCAACCCCCACTGGT
TGGGGCATTGCCACCACCTGTCAGCTCCTTTCCGGGACTTTCGCTTTCCCCCTCCCTATTGCCACGGCGG
AACTCATCGCCGCCTGCCTTGCCCGCTGCTGGACAGGGGCTCGGCTGTTGGGCACTGACAATTCCGTGGT
GTTGTCGGGGAAATCATCGTCCTTTCCTTGGCTGCTCGCCTGTGTTGCCACCTGGATTCTGCGCGGGACG
TCCTTCTGCTACGTCCCTTCGGCCCTCAATCCAGCGGACCTTCCTTCCCGCGGCCTGCTGCCGGCTCTGC
GGCCTCTTCCGCGTCTTCGCCTTCGCCCTCAGACGAGTCGGATCTCCCTTTGGGCCGCCTCCCCGCATCG
ATACCGTCGACCTCGATCGAGACCTAGAAAAACATGGAGCAATCACAAGTAGCAATACAGCAGCTACCAA
TGCTGATTGTGCCTGGCTAGAAGCACAAGAGGAGGAGGAGGTGGGTTTTCCAGTCACACCTCAGGTACCT
TTAAGACCAATGACTTACAAGGCAGCTGTAGATCTTAGCCACTTTTTAAAAGAAAAGGGGGGACTGGAAG
GGCTAATTCACTCCCAACGAAGACAAGATCTGCTTTTTGCTTGTACTGGGTCTCTCTGGTTAGACCAGAT
CTGAGCCTGGGAGCTCTCTGGCTAACTAGGGAACCCACTGCTTAAGCCTCAATAAAGCTTGCCTTGAGTG
CTTCAAGTAGTGTGTGCCCGTCTGTTGTGTGACTCTGGTAACTAGAGATCCCTCAGACCCTTTTAGTCAG
TGTGGAAAATCTCTAGCAGTAGTAGTTCATGTCATCTTATTATTCAGTATTTATAACTTGCAAAGAAATG
AATATCAGAGAGTGAGAGGAACTTGTTTATTGCAGCTTATAATGGTTACAAATAAAGCAATAGCATCACA
AATTTCACAAATAAAGCATTTTTTTCACTGCATTCTAGTTGTGGTTTGTCCAAACTCATCAATGTATCTT
ATCATGTCTGGCTCTAGCTATCCCGCCCCTAACTCCGCCCATCCCGCCCCTAACTCCGCCCAGTTCCGCC
CATTCTCCGCCCCATGGCTGACTAATTTTTTTTATTTATGCAGAGGCCGAGGCCGCCTCGGCCTCTGAGC
TATTCCAGAAGTAGTGAGGAGGCTTTTTTGGAGGCCTAGGGACGTACCCAATTCGCCCTATAGTGAGTCG
TATTAGCATGTGAGCAAAAGGCCAGCATAAATCAAAAGAATAGACCGAGATAGGGT
[37 nt withheld, positions 8387-8423]
AAAGAACGTGGACTCCAACGTCAAAGG
[49 nt withheld, positions 8451-8499]
T
[91 nt withheld, positions 8501-8591]
G
[124 nt withheld, positions 8593-8716]
CAGGTGGCACTTTTCGGGGAAATGTGCGCGGAACCCCTATTTGTTTATTTTTCTAAATACATTCAAATAT
GTATCCGCTCATGAGACAATAACCCTGATAAATGCTTCAATAATATTGAAAAAGGAAGAGTCCTGAGGCG
GAAAGAACCAGCTGTGGAATGTGTGTCAGTTAGGGTGTGGAAAGTCCCCAGGCTCCCCAGCAGGCAGAAG
TATGCAAAGCATGCATCTCAATTAGTCAGCAACCAGGTGTGGAAAGTCCCCAGGCTCCCCAGCAGGCAGA
AGTATGCAAAGCATGCATCTCAATTAGTCAGCAACCATAGTCCCGCCCCTAACTCCGCCCATCCCGCCCC
TAACTCCGCCCAGTTCCGCCCATTCTCCGCCCCATGGCTGACTAATTTTTTTTATTTATGCAGAGGCCGA
GGCCGCCTCGGCCTCTGAGCTATTCCAGAAGTAGTGAGGAGGCTTTTTTGGAGGCCTAGGCTTTTGCAAA
GATCGATCAAGAGACAGGATGAGGATCGTTTCGCATGATTGAACAAGATGGATTGCACGCAGGTTCTCCG
GCCGCTTGGGTGGAGAGGCTATTCGGCTATGACTGGGCACAACAGACAATCGGCTGCTCTGATGCCGCCG
TGTTCCGGCTGTCAGCGCAGGGGCGCCCGGTTCTTTTTGTCAAGACCGACCTGTCCGGTGCCCTGAATGA
ACTGCAAGACGAGGCAGCGCGGCTATCGTGGCTGGCCACGACGGGCGTTCCTTGCGCAGCTGTGCTCGAC
GTTGTCACTGAAGCGGGAAGGGACTGGCTGCTATTGGGCGAAGTGCCGGGGCAGGATCTCCTGTCATCTC
ACCTTGCTCCTGCCGAGAAAGTATCCATCATGGCTGATGCAATGCGGCGGCTGCATACGCTTGATCCGGC
TACCTGCCCATTCGACCACCAAGCGAAACATCGCATCGAGCGAGCACGTACTCGGATGGAAGCCGGTCTT
GTCGATCAGGATGATCTGGACGAAGAGCATCAGGGGCTCGCGCCAGCCGAACTGTTCGCCAGGCTCAAGG
CGAGCATGCCCGACGGCGAGGATCTCGTCGTGACCCATGGCGATGCCTGCTTGCCGAATATCATGGTGGA
AAATGGCCGCTTTTCTGGATTCATCGACTGTGGCCGGCTGGGTGTGGCGGACCGCTATCAGGACATAGCG
TTGGCTACCCGTGATATTGCTGAAGAGCTTGGCGGCGAATGGGCTGACCGCTTCCTCGTGCTTTACGGTA
TCGCCGCTCCCGATTCGCAGCGCATCGCCTTCTATCGCCTTCTTGACGAGTTCTTCTGAGCGGGACTCTG
GGGTTCGAAATGACCGACCAAGCGACGCCCAACCTGCCATCACGAGATTTCGATTCCACCGCCGCCTTCT
ATGAAAGGTTGGGCTTCGGAATCGTTTTCCGGGACGCCGGCTGGATGATCCTCCAGCGCGGGGATCTCAT
GCTGGAGTTCTTCGCCCACCCTAGGGGGAGGCTAACTGAAACACGGAAGGAGACAATACCGGAAGGAACC
CGCGCTATGACGGCAATAAAAAGACAGAATAAAACGCACGGTGTTGGGTCGTTTGTTCATAAACGCGGGG
TTCGGTCCCAGGGCTGGCACTCTGTCGATACCCCACCGAGACCCCATTGGGGCCAATACGCCCGCGTTTC
TTCCTTTTCCCCACCCCACCCCCCAAGTTCGGGTGAAGGCCCAGGGCTCGCAGCCAACGTCGGGGCGGCA
GGCCCTGCCATAGCCTCAGGTTACTCATATATACTTTAGATTGATTTAAAACTTCATTTTTAATTTAAAA
GGATCTAGGTGAAGATCCTTTTTGATAATCTCATGACCAAAATCCCTTAACGTGAGTTTTCGTTCCACTG
AGCGTCAGACCCCGTAGAAAAGATCAAAGGATCTTC
